>Addgene plasmid #25508 | HRMT1L3 | depositor partial sequence | sequence record 11912 | Author sequence
GACCTCCAGGAGGATGAGGATGGTGTTTATTTCAGCTCATACGGGCATTATGGGATACATGAAGAAATGC
TAAAGGACAAAATACGAACAGAAAGCTACCGAGATTTCATATACCAAAATCCACATATCTTCAAAGACAA
GGTAGTTTTGGATGTTGGGTGTGGAACTGGAATTCTCTCTATGTTTGCTGCTAAAGCTGGGGCGAAGAAG
GTTCTTGGAGTTGATCAATCTGAAATACTTTACCAGGCAATGGATATTATAAGACTAAATAAACTTGAAG
ATACTATTACACTAATTAAAGGAAAGATTGAAGAAGTTCATCTTCCTGTAGAAAAAGTAGATGTTATCAT
ATCTGAGTGGATGGGCTATTTTCTTCTGTTTGAGTCTATGTTAGATTCTGTCCTTTATGCAAAGAACAAA
TACTTGGCAAAAGGAGGCTCGGTCTACCCTGACATTTGCACTATCAGCCTTGTAGCAGTGAGTGATGTGA
ATAAACATGCTGATAGAATTGCTTTTTGGGATGATGTCTATGGCTTCAAGATGTCCTGCATGAAGAAAGC
AGTTATTCCAGAAGCTGTTGTGGAAGTTTTAGATCCGAAGACTCTTATTTCAGAACCTTGTGGTATTAAG
CATATAGATTGCCATACGACGTCTATCTCAGATTTGGAATTTTCATCAGATTTTACCCTGAAAATCACAA
GGACATCCATGTGCACGGCAATTGCTGGCTACTTTGATATATATTTTGAGAAGAATTGCCACAACAGGGT
CGTGTTCTCTACGGGCCCTCAGAGCACCAAAACACACTGGAAACAAACAGTATTTCTACTGGAAAAACCA
TTTTCAGTTAAAGCAGGTGAAGCCTTGAAAGGAAAGGTCACAGTTCACAAGAATAAGAAAGATCCACGTT
CTCTCACCGTGACCCTCACGTTGAATAATTCAACTCAAACTTATGGTCTCCAG
