>Addgene plasmid #25508 | HRMT1L3 | addgene partial sequence | sequence record 31489 | 25508 with pBRrevBam
GCCGGCCACGATGCGTCCGGCGTAGAGGATCGAGATCTCGATCCCGCGAAATTAATACGACTCACTATAG
GGGAATTGTGAGCGGATAACAATTCCCCTCTAGAAATAATTTTGTTTAACTTTAAGAAGGAGATATACCA
TGGGCAGCAGCCATCATCATCATCATCACAGCAGCGGCCTGGTTCCGCGTGGTAGTGACCTCCAGGAGGA
TGAGGATGGTGTTTATTTCAGCTCATACGGGCATTATGGGATACATGAAGAAATGCTAAAGGACAAAATA
CGAACAGAAAGCTACCGAGATTTCATATACCAAAATCCACATATCTTCAAAGACAAGGTAGTTTTGGATG
TTGGGTGTGGAACTGGAATTCTCTCTATGTTTGCTGCTAAAGCTGGGGCGAAGAAGGTTCTTGGAGTTGA
TCAATCTGAAATACTTTACCAGGCAATGGATATTATAAGACTAAATAAACTTGAAGATACTATTACACTA
ATTAAAGGAAAGATTGAAGAAGTTCATCTTCCTGTAGAAAAAGTAGATGTTATCATATCTGAGTGGATGG
GCTATTTTCTTCTGTTTGAGTCTATGTTAGATTCTGTCCTTTATGCAAAGAACAAATACTTGGCAAAAGG
AGGCTCGGTCTACCCTGACATTTGCACTATCAGCCTTGTAGCAGTGAGTGATGTGAATAAACATGCTGAT
AGAATTGCTTTTTGGGATGATGTCTATGGCTTCAAGATGTCCTGCATGAAGAAAGCAGTTATTCCAGAAG
CTGTTGTGGAAGTTTTAGATCCGAAGACTCTTATTTCAGAACCTTGTGGTATTAAGCATATAGATTGCCA
TACGACGTCTATCTC
