>Addgene plasmid #25508 | HRMT1L3 | addgene partial sequence | sequence record 31490 | 25508 with LacI-R
CCGGGATCTCGACGCTCTCCCTTATGCGACTCCTGCATTAGGAAGCAGCCCAGTAGTAGGTTGAGGCCGT
TGAGCACCGCCGCCGCAAGGAATGGTGCATGCAANGAGATGGCGCCCAACAGTCCCCCGGCCACGGGGCC
TGCCACCATACCCACGCCGAAACAAGCGCTCATGAGCCCGAAGTGGCGAGCCCGATCTTCCCCATCGGTG
ATGTCGGCGATATAGGCGCCAGCAACCGCACCTGTGGCGCCGGTGATGCCGGCCACGATGCGTCCGGCGT
AGAGGATCGAGATCTCGATCCCGCGAAATTAATACGACTCACTATAGGGGAATTGTGAGCGGATAACAAT
TCCCCTCTAGAAATAATTTTGTTTAACTTTAAGAAGGAGATATACCATGGGCAGCAGCCATCATCATCAT
CATCANAGCAGCGGCCTGGTTCCGCGTGGTAGTGACCTCCAGGAGGATGAGGATGGTGTTTATTTCAGCT
CATACGGGCATTATGG
