[The description below was written by a language model from this plasmid's Addgene catalogue record.]
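Description:
HRMT1L3 is a bacterial expression plasmid built on pET28a-LIC, a ligation-independent-cloning derivative of pET28a produced by a structural genomics group, with a listed backbone size of 7328 bp before the insert is added. It is selected with kanamycin and is recorded as low copy, with DH5alpha given as the propagation strain. No feature table accompanies the record, so the origin of replication and promoter are not explicitly stated. However, the T7 and T7-terminator sequencing primers are consistent with the usual pET arrangement, in which the insert sits between a T7 promoter and T7 terminator and is expressed in a host that supplies T7 RNA polymerase.

The insert is a 963 bp fragment of human PRMT3 (also known as HRMT1L3, HMT1 hnRNP methyltransferase-like 3), a protein arginine methyltransferase. It is not the full open reading frame: the construct encodes only amino acids 149–463, fused to an N-terminal His tag that allows purification by immobilised metal affinity chromatography. The record does not say which domains this truncation covers or whether a protease cleavage site lies between the tag and the protein. The cloning method is listed as restriction enzyme, despite the LIC-type backbone.

The stated purpose is bacterial production of recombinant protein for structure determination, and the depositor links the construct to two deposited crystal structures. It is therefore suited to producing a defined, purifiable PRMT3 fragment for crystallography and related biochemical or biophysical work. It is not intended for studies that need the full-length protein.
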