Addgene plasmid #25508: HRMT1L3
Purpose: Bacterial expression for structure determination; may not be full ORF
Depositing lab: Cheryl Arrowsmith. Depositing organization: University of Toronto.
Backbone
  Vector backbone: pET28a-LIC
  Backbone manufacturer: SGC
  Backbone size w/o insert (bp): 7328
  Vector type: Bacterial Expression
Growth in bacteria
  Bacterial resistance: Kanamycin, 50 μg/mL
  Growth temperature: 37°C
  Growth strain: DH5alpha
  Copy number: Low Copy
Gene/Insert
  Gene/Insert name: HRMT1L3 (alt names: HMT1 hnRNP methyltransferase-like 3; PDB: 2FYT, 8G2F; HRMT1L3:APC035-H01:C21507)
  Species: H. sapiens (human)
  Insert size (bp): 963
  Mutation: contains amino acids 149-463 only
  Entrez Gene: PRMT3 (a.k.a. HRMT1L3)
  Tag / fusion protein: His (N terminal on insert)
  Cloning method: Restriction Enzyme
  Sequencing primers: 5′ T7; 3′ T7-term
Terms and licenses: Academic/Nonprofit Terms; Industry Terms: Not Available to Industry
Depositor comments: PDB: 2FYT http://www.thesgc.org/structures/2FYT/ PDB: 8G2F https://www.rcsb.org/structure/8G2F/
How to cite: HRMT1L3 was a gift from Cheryl Arrowsmith (Addgene plasmid # 25508 ; http://n2t.net/addgene:25508 ; RRID:Addgene_25508)
